Addgene plasmid #235286: EF1a-TS.FF6x1-mRuby2-miR.FF4-bGH
Purpose: ComMAND open-loop circuit regulating mRuby2 with miR-FF4 design 3
Depositing lab: Kate Galloway. Depositing organization: Massachusetts Institute of Technology. Publication: Model-guided design of microRNA-based gene circuits supports precise dosage of transgenic cargoes into diverse primary cells. Love KS, Johnstone CP, Peterman EL, Gaglione S, Birnbaum ME, Galloway KE. Cell Syst. 2025 Apr 22:101269. doi: 10.1016/j.cels.2025.101269. PubMed 40300600.
Backbone
  Vector backbone: pShip.USI (upstream inverted)
  Backbone manufacturer: Galloway lab
  Backbone size w/o insert (bp): 2046
  Vector type: Mammalian Expression, Synthetic Biology
Growth in bacteria
  Bacterial resistance: Kanamycin, 50 μg/mL
  Growth temperature: 30°C
  Growth strain: NEB Stable
  Copy number: High Copy
Gene/Insert
  Gene/Insert name: mRuby2
  Species: Entacmaea quadricolor
  Insert size (bp): 711
  Promoter: EF1a (human EF1a)
  Cloning method: Golden Gate
  Sequencing primers: 5′ CATCAGAGATTTTGAGACAC; 3′ gcgtttctacaaactcttcc
Resource information
  A portion of this plasmid was derived from a plasmid made by: Addgene #90236
Terms and licenses: Academic/Nonprofit Terms; Industry Terms: Not Available to Industry
Depositor comments: Alt name: pKG3170 ; Please visit https://doi.org/10.1101/2024.06.25.600629 for bioRxiv preprint.
How to cite: EF1a-TS.FF6x1-mRuby2-miR.FF4-bGH was a gift from Kate Galloway (Addgene plasmid # 235286 ; http://n2t.net/addgene:235286 ; RRID:Addgene_235286)
