[The description below was written by a language model from this plasmid's Addgene catalogue record and pLannotate feature annotations shown in this document.]
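Description:
EF1a-TS.FF6x1-mRuby2-miR.FF4-bGH is a small mammalian expression plasmid (about 4.7 kb) built by Golden Gate assembly in the pShip.USI (upstream inverted) backbone for synthetic-biology work. It replicates in E. coli from a high-copy ColE1/pUC-type origin and is selected with kanamycin through an aph(3')-Ia KanR gene. rrnB T1 and T2 terminators flank the bacterial portion, presumably insulating it from the mammalian transcription unit.

The payload is a single transcription unit driven by the human EF1a promoter, annotated as the core promoter followed by intron A, and terminated by the bovine growth hormone polyadenylation signal. It encodes mRuby2, a constitutively fluorescent red protein derived from Entacmaea quadricolor. Downstream of the mRuby2 coding sequence, the feature table shows 5' and 3' miR-30a flanking sequences. These form a miR-30a-style scaffold that, according to the construct name, carries the synthetic microRNA FF4 (recorded as design 3). The name also indicates one copy of an FF6 microRNA target site (TS.FF6x1) upstream of the reporter. This site is not separately annotated, and the short TRE3GV promoter fragment called between the intron and the coding sequence is probably only a partial sequence match in that 5' region rather than a functional Tet-responsive promoter.

Because the expressed microRNA (FF4) does not match the target site on the transcript (FF6), the microRNA should not repress its own mRNA. This fits the stated purpose: an open-loop version of the ComMAND circuit, serving as the unregulated comparison for closed-loop designs in which a matched microRNA and target site buffer transgene dosage. mRuby2 fluorescence serves as the readout of output level.
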