Features (pLannotate 1.2.2; 12 found; start..end, strand, type, name):
     68..95      -  terminator     rrnB T2 terminator: transcription terminator T2 from the E. coli rrnB gene
    227..270     +  terminator     rrnB T1 terminator: Escherichia coli rrnB; transcription terminator T1 from the E. coli rrnB gene
    438..1026    -  rep_origin     ori: high-copy-number ColE1/pMB1/pBR322/pUC origin of replication
   1116..1925    -  CDS            KanR: aminoglycoside phosphotransferase; aph(3')-Ia; confers resistance to kanamycin in bacteria or G418 (Geneticin®) in eukaryotes
   2065..2276    +  promoter       EF-1α core promoter: core promoter for human elongation factor EF-1α
   2277..2390    +  intron         EF-1α intron A (fragment): intron upstream of the start codon of human EF-1α
   3016..3219    +  intron         EF-1α intron A: truncated intron upstream of the start codon of human EF-1α
   3228..3262    +  promoter       TRE3GV promoter (fragment): 3rd-generation Tet-responsive promoter that can be activated by binding of Tet-On® 3G, optimized for retroviral and lentiviral vectors
   3332..4042    +  CDS            mRuby2: mRuby2 is a basic (constitutively fluorescent) red fluorescent protein published in 2012, derived from Entacmaea quadricolor. It has moderate acid sensitivity.
   4090..4183    +  ncRNA          5' miR-30a: sequence upstream of the 71-nt precursor of the human miR-30a microRNA (Zeng et al., 2002) miRNA
   4288..4400    +  ncRNA          3' miR-30a: sequence downstream of the 71-nt precursor of the human miR-30a microRNA (Zeng et al., 2002) miRNA
   4442..4666    +  polyA_signal   bGH poly(A) signal: bovine growth hormone polyadenylation signal
>Addgene plasmid #235286 | EF1a-TS.FF6x1-mRuby2-miR.FF4-bGH | addgene full sequence | sequence record 472778 | Addgene NGS Result
CGCTAGTAGACTGCAGGTGGGCCCGAGCTTAAGTAACTAACTAACAGGAAGAGTTTGTAGAAACGCAAAA
AGGCCATCCGTCAGGATGGCCTTCTGCTTAGTTTGATGCCTGGCAGTTTATGGCGGGCGTCCTGCCCGCC
ACCCTCCGGGCCGTTGCTTCACAACGTTCAAATCCGCTCCCGGCGGATTTGTCCTACTCAGGAGAGCGTT
CACCGACAAACAACAGATAAAACGAAAGGCCCAGTCTTCCGACTGAGCCTTTCGTTTTATTTGATGCCTG
GCAGTTCCCTACTCTCGCTTAGTAGTTAGACGTCCCCGAGATCCATGCTAGCGGTAATACGGTTATCCAC
AGAATCAGGGGATAACGCAGGAAAGAACATGTGAGCAAAAGGCCAGCAAAAGGCCAGGAACCGTAAAAAG
GCCGCGTTGCTGGCGTTTTTCCATAGGCTCCGCCCCCCTGACGAGCATCACAAAAATCGACGCTCAAGTC
AGAGGTGGCGAAACCCGACAGGACTATAAAGATACCAGGCGTTTCCCCCTGGAAGCTCCCTCGTGCGCTC
TCCTGTTCCGACCCTGCCGCTTACCGGATACCTGTCCGCCTTTCTCCCTTCGGGAAGCGTGGCGCTTTCT
CATAGCTCACGCTGTAGGTATCTCAGTTCGGTGTAGGTCGTTCGCTCCAAGCTGGGCTGTGTGCACGAAC
CCCCCGTTCAGCCCGACCGCTGCGCCTTATCCGGTAACTATCGTCTTGAGTCCAACCCGGTAAGACACGA
CTTATCGCCACTGGCAGCAGCCACTGGTAACAGGATTAGCAGAGCGAGGTATGTAGGCGGTGCTACAGAG
TTCTTGAAGTGGTGGCCTAACTACGGCTACACTAGAAGAACAGTATTTGGTATCTGCGCTCTGCTGAAGC
CAGTTACCTTCGGAAAAAGAGTTGGTAGCTCTTGATCCGGCAAACAAACCACCGCTGGTAGCGGTGGTTT
TTTTGTTTGCAAGCAGCAGATTACGCGCAGAAAAAAAGGATCTCAAGAAGATCCTTTGATCTTTTCTACG
GGGTCTGACGCTCAGTGGAACGGGGCCCAATCTGAATAATGTTACAACCAATTAACCAATTCTGATTAGA
AAAACTCATCGAGCATCAAATGAAACTGCAATTTATTCATATCAGGATTATCAATACCATATTTTTGAAA
AAGCCGTTTCTGTAATGAAGGAGAAAACTCACCGAGGCAGTTCCATAGGATGGCAAGATCCTGGTATCGG
TCTGCGATTCCGACTCGTCCAACATCAATACAACCTATTAATTTCCCCTCGTCAAAAATAAGGTTATCAA
GTGAGAAATCACCATGAGTGACGACTGAATCCGGTGAGAATGGCAAAAGTTTATGCATTTCTTTCCAGAC
TTGTTCAACAGGCCAGCCATTACGCTCGTCATCAAAATCACTCGCATCAACCAAACCGTTATTCATTCGT
GATTGCGCCTGAGCTAGACGAAATACGCGATCGCTGTTAAAAGGACAATTACAAACAGGAATCGAATGCA
ACCGGCGCAGGAACACTGCCAGCGCATCAACAATATTTTCACCTGAATCAGGATATTCTTCTAATACCTG
GAATGCTGTTTTTCCGGGGATCGCAGTGGTGAGTAACCATGCATCACCAGGAGTACGGATAAAATGCTTG
ATGGTCGGAAGAGGCATAAATTCCGTCAGCCAGTTTAGTCTGACCATCTCATCTGTAACATCATTGGCAA
CGCTACCTTTGCCATGTTTCAGAAACAACTCTGGCGCATCGGGCTTCCCATACAAGCGATAGATTGTCGC
ACCTGATTGCCCGACATTATCGCGAGCCCATTTATACCCATATAAATCAGCATCCATGTTGGAATTTAAT
CGCGGCCTCGACGTTTCCCGTTGAATATGGCTCATAACACCCCTTGTATTACTGTTTATGTAAGCAGACA
GTTTTATTGTTCATGATGATATATTTTTATCTTGTGCAATGTAACATCAGAGATTTTGAGACACGGGCAC
CTGCAGTCTTCGTACTGCTCCGGTGCCCGTCAGTGGGCAGAGCGCACATCGCCCACAGTCCCCGAGAAGT
TGGGGGGAGGGGTCGGCAATTGAACCGGTGCCTAGAGAAGGTGGCGCGGGGTAAACTGGGAAAGTGATGT
CGTGTACTGGCTCCGCCTTTTTCCCGAGGGTGGGGGAGAACCGTATATAAGTGCAGTAGTCGCCGTGAAC
GTTCTTTTTCGCAACGGGTTTGCCGCCAGAACACAGGTAAGTGCCGTGTGTGGTTCCCGCGGGCCTGGCC
TCTTTACGGGTTATGGCCCTTGCGTGCCTTGAATTACTTCCACGCCCCTGGCTGCAGTACGTGATTCTTG
ATCCCGAGCTTCGGGTTGGAAGTGGGTGGGAGAGTTCGAGGCCTTGCGCTTAAGGAGCCCCTTCGCCTCG
TGCTTGAGTTGAGGCCTGGCTTGGGCGCTGGGGCCGCCGCGTGCGAATCTGGTGGCACCTTCGCGCCTGT
CTCGCTGCTTTCGATAAGTCTCTAGCCATTTAAAATTTTTGATGACCTGCTGCGACGCTTTTTTTCTGGC
AAGATAGTCTTGTAAATGCGGGCCAAGATCTGCACACTGGTATTTCGGTTTTTGGGGCCGCGGGCGGCGA
CGGGGCCCGTGCGTCCCAGCGCACATGTTCGGCGAGGCGGGGCCTGCGAGCGCGGCCACCGAGAATCGGA
CGGGGGTAGTCTCAAGCTGGCCGGCCTGCTCTGGTGCCTGGCCTCGCGCCGCCGTGTATCGCCCCGCCCT
GGGCGGCAAGGCTGGCCCGGTCGGCACCAGTTGCGTGAGCGGAAAGATGGCCGCTTCCCGGCCCTGCTGC
AGGGAGCTCAAAATGGAGGACGCGGCGCTCGGGAGAGCGGGCGGGTGAGTCACCCACACAAAGGAAAAGG
GCCTTTCCGTCCTCAGCCGTCGCTTCATGTGACTCCACGGAGTACCGGGCGCCGTCCAGGCACCTCGATT
AGTTCTCGAGCTTTTGGAGTACGTCGTCTTTAGGTTGGGGGGAGGGGTTTTATGCGATGGAGTTTCCCCA
CACTGAGTGGGTGGAGACTGAAGTTAGGCCAGCTTGGCACTTGATGTAATTCTCCTTGGAATTTGCCCTT
TTTGAGTTTGGATCTTGGTTCATTCTCAAGCCTCAGACAGTGGTTCAAAGTTTTTTTCTTCCATTTCAGG
TGTCGTGAGAGCTCGTTTAGTGAACCGTCAGATCGCCTGGAGACGCCATCCACGCTGTAATGTAAGCTTG
TGGAACCAAAGAGATTCCTCATAAACCTAGGACAAGCCACCATGGTGTCTAAGGGCGAAGAGCTGATCAA
GGAAAATATGCGTATGAAGGTGGTCATGGAAGGTTCGGTCAACGGCCACCAATTCAAATGCACAGGTGAA
GGAGAAGGCAATCCGTACATGGGAACTCAAACCATGAGGATCAAAGTCATCGAGGGAGGACCCCTGCCAT
TTGCCTTTGACATTCTTGCCACGTCGTTCATGTATGGCAGCCGTACTTTTATCAAGTACCCGAAAGGCAT
TCCTGATTTCTTTAAACAGTCCTTTCCTGAGGGTTTTACTTGGGAAAGAGTTACGAGATACGAAGATGGT
GGAGTCGTCACCGTCATGCAGGACACCAGCCTTGAGGATGGCTGTCTCGTTTACCACGTCCAAGTCAGAG
GGGTAAACTTTCCCTCCAATGGTCCCGTGATGCAGAAGAAGACCAAGGGTTGGGAGCCTAATACAGAGAT
GATGTATCCAGCAGATGGTGGTCTGAGGGGATACACTCATATGGCACTGAAAGTTGATGGTGGTGGCCAT
CTGTCTTGCTCTTTCGTAACAACTTACAGGTCAAAAAAGACCGTCGGGAACATCAAGATGCCCGGTATCC
ATGCCGTTGATCACCGCCTGGAAAGGTTAGAGGAAAGTGACAATGAAATGTTCGTAGTACAACGCGAACA
CGCAGTTGCCAAGTTCGCCGGGCTTGGTGGTGGGATGGACGAGCTGTACAAGTAACAACAGGTGAGTATG
TGCTCGCTTCGGCAGCACATATACTATGTTTGAATGAGGCTTCAGTACTTTACAGAATCGTTGCCTGCAC
ATCTTGGAAACACTTGCTGGGATTACTTCTTCAGGTTAACCCAACAGAAGGCTCGAGTGCTGTTGACAGT
GAGCGCCGCTTGAAGTCTTTAATTAAATAGTGAAGCCACAGATGTATTTAATTAAAGACTTCAAGCGGTG
CCTACTGCCTCGGAGAATTCAAGGGGCTACTTTAGGAGCAATTATCTTGTTTACTAAAACTGAATACCTT
GCTATCTCTTTGATACATTTTTACAAAGCTGAATTAAAATGGTATAAATTAAATCACTTTTTTCAATTGT
TTCCTTTTTTTTCCTCAGGTAGGAGTTGCACCTGTGCCTTCTAGTTGCCAGCCATCTGTTGTTTGCCCCT
CCCCCGTGCCTTCCTTGACCCTGGAAGGTGCCACTCCCACTGTCCTTTCCTAATAAAATGAGGAAATTGC
ATCGCATTGTCTGAGTAGGTGTCATTCTATTCTGGGGGGTGGGGTGGGGCAGGACAGCAAGGGGGAGGAT
TGGGAAGACAATAGCAGGCATGCTGGGGATGCGGTGGGCTCTATGG
