>Addgene plasmid #235286 | EF1a-TS.FF6x1-mRuby2-miR.FF4-bGH | depositor partial sequence | sequence record 463196 | mRuby2-miR.FF4, mRuby2 with 3' microRNA
ATGGTGTCTAAGGGCGAAGAGCTGATCAAGGAAAATATGCGTATGAAGGTGGTCATGGAAGGTTCGGTCA
ACGGCCACCAATTCAAATGCACAGGTGAAGGAGAAGGCAATCCGTACATGGGAACTCAAACCATGAGGAT
CAAAGTCATCGAGGGAGGACCCCTGCCATTTGCCTTTGACATTCTTGCCACGTCGTTCATGTATGGCAGC
CGTACTTTTATCAAGTACCCGAAAGGCATTCCTGATTTCTTTAAACAGTCCTTTCCTGAGGGTTTTACTT
GGGAAAGAGTTACGAGATACGAAGATGGTGGAGTCGTCACCGTCATGCAGGACACCAGCCTTGAGGATGG
CTGTCTCGTTTACCACGTCCAAGTCAGAGGGGTAAACTTTCCCTCCAATGGTCCCGTGATGCAGAAGAAG
ACCAAGGGTTGGGAGCCTAATACAGAGATGATGTATCCAGCAGATGGTGGTCTGAGGGGATACACTCATA
TGGCACTGAAAGTTGATGGTGGTGGCCATCTGTCTTGCTCTTTCGTAACAACTTACAGGTCAAAAAAGAC
CGTCGGGAACATCAAGATGCCCGGTATCCATGCCGTTGATCACCGCCTGGAAAGGTTAGAGGAAAGTGAC
AATGAAATGTTCGTAGTACAACGCGAACACGCAGTTGCCAAGTTCGCCGGGCTTGGTGGTGGGATGGACG
AGCTGTACAAGTAACAACAGGTGAGTATGTGCTCGCTTCGGCAGCACATATACTATGTTTGAATGAGGCT
TCAGTACTTTACAGAATCGTTGCCTGCACATCTTGGAAACACTTGCTGGGATTACTTCTTCAGGTTAACC
CAACAGAAGGCTCGAGTGCTGTTGACAGTGAGCGCCGCTTGAAGTCTTTAATTAAATAGTGAAGCCACAG
ATGTATTTAATTAAAGACTTCAAGCGGTGCCTACTGCCTCGGAGAATTCAAGGGGCTACTTTAGGAGCAA
TTATCTTGTTTACTAAAACTGAATACCTTGCTATCTCTTTGATACATTTTTACAAAGCTGAATTAAAATG
GTATAAATTAAATCACTTT
